Addgene plasmid #173839: pPSU20-40-60-80
Purpose: Coexpresses 20, 40, 60 and 80 kD Penn State ladder proteins
Depositing lab: Song Tan. Depositing organization: Pennsylvania State University. Publication: The Penn State Protein Ladder system for inexpensive protein molecular weight markers. Santilli RT, Williamson JE 3rd, Shibata Y, Sowers RP, Fleischman AN, Tan S. Sci Rep. 2021 Aug 18;11(1):16703. doi: 10.1038/s41598-021-96051-x. PubMed 34408191.
Backbone
  Vector backbone: pST44
  Vector type: Bacterial Expression
Growth in bacteria
  Bacterial resistance: Ampicillin, 100 μg/mL
  Growth temperature: 37°C
  Growth strain: DH5alpha
  Copy number: Low Copy
Gene/Insert
  Gene/Insert name: STRHSTPABPACCBPv3
  Species: Synthetic
  Promoter: T7
  Cloning method: Restriction Enzyme; 5′ cloning site NdeI (unknown if destroyed); 3′ cloning site BsrGI (unknown if destroyed)
  Sequencing primers: 5′ T7; 3′ T7 Term
Terms and licenses: Academic/Nonprofit Terms; Industry Terms: Not Available to Industry
Depositor comments: also includes HSTPABPACGST + HSTPABPACRCC1 + STRHSTPABMBP
How to cite: pPSU20-40-60-80 was a gift from Song Tan (Addgene plasmid # 173839 ; http://n2t.net/addgene:173839 ; RRID:Addgene_173839)
