[The description below was written by a language model from this plasmid's Addgene catalogue record and pLannotate feature annotations shown in this document.]
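Description:
pPSU20-40-60-80 is a bacterial expression plasmid built on the pST44 polycistronic backbone and designed to coexpress four synthetic proteins of roughly 20, 40, 60 and 80 kD, which serve as components of the Penn State Protein Ladder, an inexpensive set of protein molecular weight markers. The sequenced record is 8,438 nt. It is propagated in E. coli under ampicillin selection (bla with its own promoter) and replicates from a ColE1/pBR322-type origin. The pBR322 bom region and the rop gene are also present, and rop is consistent with the catalogue's low copy number designation.

The payload is a single transcription unit. One T7 promoter sits upstream and one T7 terminator downstream, and four T7 gene 10 ribosome binding sites lie between them, each starting translation of a separate open reading frame from the shared mRNA. The catalogue names the first insert as STRHSTPABPACCBPv3, cloned between NdeI and BsrGI, and depositor comments list three further cassettes: HSTPABPACGST, HSTPABPACRCC1 and STRHSTPABMBP. The automated annotation detects histidine-tag fragments near the start of each reading frame and staphylococcal protein A immunoglobulin-binding domain sequence in at least two of them. Fusion partners that set the size of each protein include a calmodulin-binding peptide fragment, GST, an interleukin-1β-like segment and Drosophila RCC1. The annotation calls RCC1 in both the third and fourth cassettes and does not call MBP, so it does not fully match the depositor's naming of the fourth protein. The His tags would allow affinity purification, and the protein A domains would be expected to bind antibodies, although the record does not explain their role.
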