Features (pLannotate 1.2.2; 28 found; start..end, strand, type, name):
     27..45      +  promoter       T7 promoter: promoter for bacteriophage T7 RNA polymerase
     77..99      +  RBS            RBS: efficient ribosome binding site from bacteriophage T7 gene 10 (Olins and Rangwala, 1989)
    158..178     +  CDS            8xHis (fragment): 8xHis affinity tag
    582..643     +  CDS            CBP (fragment): calmodulin-binding peptide derived from skeletal muscle myosin light chain kinase; binds calmodulin with nanomolar affinity in the presence of calcium
    667..689     -  CDS            lacZα (fragment): LacZα fragment of β-galactosidase; lacZ fragment
    698..720     +  RBS            RBS: efficient ribosome binding site from bacteriophage T7 gene 10 (Olins and Rangwala, 1989)
    749..769     +  CDS            capTEV™ (fragment): composite tag for in vivo biotinylation, TEV protease cleavage, and 6xHis tagging
    776..796     +  CDS            Zdk1 (fragment): "Zdark" protein, derived from the Z subunit of protein A, that binds to the dark state of LOV2 and is released upon irradiation (Wang et al., 2016)
   1130..1783    +  CDS            GST: glutathione S-transferase from Schistosoma japonicum
   1796..1814    -  CDS            lacZα (fragment): LacZα fragment of β-galactosidase; lacZ fragment
   1827..1849    +  RBS            RBS: efficient ribosome binding site from bacteriophage T7 gene 10 (Olins and Rangwala, 1989)
   1908..1928    +  CDS            8xHis (fragment): 8xHis affinity tag
   1947..2291    +  CDS            spa (fragment): SPA_STAAU - Experimental evidence at protein level: Swiss-Prot protein existence level 1. Plays a role in the inhibition of the host innate and adaptive immune responses. Possesses five immunoglobulin-binding domains that capture both the fragment crystallizable region (Fc region) and the Fab region (part of Ig that identifies antigen) of immunoglobulins (By similarity). In turn, Staphylococcus aureus is protected from phagocytic killing via inhibition of Ig Fc region. In addition, the host elicited B-cell response is prevented due to a decrease of antibody-secreting cell proliferation that en
   2334..2792    +  CDS            IL1B (fragment): IL1B_HUMAN - Also known as IL1F2. Experimental evidence at protein level: Swiss-Prot protein existence level 1. Potent proinflammatory cytokine. Initially discovered as the major endogenous pyrogen, induces prostaglandin synthesis, neutrophil influx and activation, T-cell activation and cytokine production, B- cell activation and antibody production, and fibroblast proliferation and collagen production. Promotes Th17 differentiation of T-cells. Synergizes with IL12/interleukin-12 to induce IFNG synthesis from T- helper 1 (Th1) cells (PubMed:10653850). Plays a role in angiogenesis by inducing V
   2799..4055    +  CDS            Rcc1 (fragment): RCC1_DROME - Also known as Bj1. Experimental evidence at protein level: Swiss-Prot protein existence level 1. Promotes the exchange of Ran-bound GDP by GTP. Involved in the regulation of onset of chromosome condensation in the S phase. Binds to chromatin. From Drosophila melanogaster (Fruit fly).
   4102..4124    +  RBS            RBS: efficient ribosome binding site from bacteriophage T7 gene 10 (Olins and Rangwala, 1989)
   4153..4173    +  CDS            capTEV™ (fragment): composite tag for in vivo biotinylation, TEV protease cleavage, and 6xHis tagging
   4177..4521    +  CDS            spa (fragment): SPA_STAAU - Experimental evidence at protein level: Swiss-Prot protein existence level 1. Plays a role in the inhibition of the host innate and adaptive immune responses. Possesses five immunoglobulin-binding domains that capture both the fragment crystallizable region (Fc region) and the Fab region (part of Ig that identifies antigen) of immunoglobulins (By similarity). In turn, Staphylococcus aureus is protected from phagocytic killing via inhibition of Ig Fc region. In addition, the host elicited B-cell response is prevented due to a decrease of antibody-secreting cell proliferation that en
   4534..5790    +  CDS            Rcc1 (fragment): RCC1_DROME - Also known as Bj1. Experimental evidence at protein level: Swiss-Prot protein existence level 1. Promotes the exchange of Ran-bound GDP by GTP. Involved in the regulation of onset of chromosome condensation in the S phase. Binds to chromatin. From Drosophila melanogaster (Fruit fly).
   5825..5874    +  CDS            SET1 (fragment): solubility-enhancement tag derived from T7 phage gene 10B
   5882..5929    +  terminator     T7 terminator: transcription terminator for bacteriophage T7 RNA polymerase
   5996..6087    +  promoter       AmpR promoter: bla
   6088..6945    +  CDS            bla: BLAT_ECOLX - Experimental evidence at protein level: Swiss-Prot protein existence level 1. TEM-type are the most prevalent beta-lactamases in enterobacteria; they hydrolyze the beta-lactam bond in susceptible beta-lactam antibiotics, thus conferring resistance to penicillins and cephalosporins. TEM-3 and TEM-4 are capable of hydrolyzing cefotaxime and ceftazidime. TEM-5 is capable of hydrolyzing ceftazidime. TEM-6 is capable of hydrolyzing ceftazidime and aztreonam. TEM-8/CAZ-2, TEM- 16/CAZ-7 and TEM-24/CAZ-6 are markedly active against ceftazidime. IRT- 4 shows resistance to beta-lactamase in
   6952..6991    +  terminator     fd terminator: central terminator from bacteriophage fd (Otsuka and Kunisawa, 1982)
   7022..7610    +  rep_origin     ori: high-copy-number ColE1/pMB1/pBR322/pUC origin of replication
   7796..7935    -  misc_feature   bom: basis of mobility region from pBR322
   8037..8228    -  CDS            rop: Rop protein, which maintains plasmids at low copy number; rop
   8268..8378    +  CDS            mbeC (fragment): MBEC_ECOLX - Experimental evidence at protein level: Swiss-Prot protein existence level 1. Required for efficient mobilization of ColE1 plasmid and is thus essential to promote the specific transfer of the plasmid during conjugation. Probably functions by inducing DNA bending, helping the MbeA relaxase to melt the DNA around the nic site and cleave the phosphodiester bond. Binds specifically double-stranded DNA (dsDNA) containing the ColE1 oriT but does not recognize the inverted repeat (IR). From Escherichia coli.
>Addgene plasmid #173839 | pPSU20-40-60-80 | addgene full sequence | sequence record 339999 | Addgene NGS Result
GGCACCATGCATCGATCCCGCGAAATTAATACGACTCACTATAGGGAGACCACAACGGTTTCCCTCTAGA
AATAATTTTGTTTAACTTTAAGAAGGAGATATACATATGGCAAGCTGGTCACATCCGCAGTTTGAAAAAG
GTAGCAGTCATCATCACCACCATCACCATCATCATCACAGCAGCGGTAGCGGTAGCGCAGATAACAAATT
TAACAAAGAACAGCAGAACGCCTTCTACGAAATTCTGCATCTGCCGAATCTGAATGAAGAACAGCGTAAT
GGTTTTATCCAGAGCCTGAAAGATGATCCGAGCCAGAGCGCAAATCTGCTGGCCGAAGCAAAAAAACTGA
ATGATGCACAGGCACCGAAAGGATCTGCTGATAACAAATTTAACAAAGAGCAACAAAACGCCTTTTACGA
GATCCTGCATTTACCGAACCTGACCGAGGAACAGCGCAACGGCTTTATTCAGTCACTGAAAGACGACCCG
AGTGTGAGCAAAGAAATTCTGGCAGAGGCCAAAAAGCTGAACGATGCCCAAGCTCCGAAAGGATCCGGTG
CCGGCCAGGAACAGCTGCAACAGAATTTCATAGCCGTCTCAGCAGCCAACCGCTTTAAGAAAATCTCATC
CTCCGGGGCACTTCTGTAATGTACAAGATCCAGATCTTGTAAAACGACGGCCAGTGAATTCAATAATTTT
GTTTAACTTTAAGAAGGAGATATACATATGGGTAGTCATCATCACCACCATCACCATCATCATCATGGTA
GCGCAGATAACAAGTTCAATAAAGAACAGCAGAACGCCTTCTATGAAATTCTGCATCTGCCGAATCTGAA
TGAAGAACAGCGTAATGGTTTTATCCAGAGCCTGAAAGATGATCCGAGCCAGAGCGCAAATCTGCTGGCC
GAAGCAAAAAAACTGAATGATGCACAGGCACCGAAAGGATCCGCTGATAACAAATTTAACAAAGAGCAAC
AAAACGCCTTTTACGAGATCCTGCATTTACCGAACCTGACCGAGGAACAGCGCAACGGCTTTATTCAGTC
ACTGAAAGACGACCCGAGTGTGAGCAAAGAAATTCTGGCAGAGGCCAAAAAGCTGAACGATGCCCAAGCT
CCGGCCGGCTCCCCTATACTAGGTTATTGGAAAATTAAGGGCCTTGTGCAACCCACTCGACTTCTTTTGG
AATATCTTGAAGAAAAATATGAAGAGCATTTGTATGAGCGCGATGAAGGTGATAAATGGCGAAACAAAAA
GTTTGAATTGGGTTTGGAGTTTCCCAATCTTCCTTATTATATTGATGGTGATGTTAAATTAACACAGTCT
ATGGCCATCATACGTTATATAGCTGACAAGCACAACATGTTGGGTGGTTGTCCAAAAGAGCGTGCAGAGA
TTTCAATGCTTGAAGGAGCGGTTTTGGATATTAGATACGGTGTTTCGAGAATTGCATATAGTAAAGACTT
TGAAACTCTCAAAGTTGATTTTCTTAGCAAGCTACCTGAAATGCTGAAAATGTTCGAAGATCGTTTATGT
CATAAAACATATTTAAATGGTGATCATGTAACCCATCCTGACTTCATGTTGTATGACGCTCTTGATGTTG
TTTTATACATGGACCCAATGTGCCTGGATGCGTTCCCAAAATTAGTTTGTTTTAAAAAACGTATTGAAGC
TATCCCACAAATTGATAAGTACTTGAAATCCAGCAAGTATATAGCATGGCCTTTGCAGGGCTGGCAAGCC
ACGTTTGGTGGTGGCGACCATCCTCCAAAATAATGTACAAAGCTTCGCCAGGGTTTTCCCAGTCGAGCTC
AATAATTTTGTTTAACTTTAAGAAGGAGATATACATATGGCAAGCTGGTCACATCCGCAGTTTGAAAAAG
GTAGCAGTCATCATCACCACCATCACCATCATCATCACAGCAGCGGTAGCGGTAGCGCAGATAACAAATT
TAACAAAGAACAGCAGAACGCCTTCTACGAAATTCTGCATCTGCCGAATCTGAATGAAGAACAGCGTAAT
GGTTTTATCCAGAGCCTGAAAGATGATCCGAGCCAGAGCGCAAATCTGCTGGCCGAAGCAAAAAAACTGA
ATGATGCACAGGCACCGAAAGGATCTGCTGATAACAAATTTAACAAAGAGCAACAAAACGCCTTTTACGA
GATCCTGCATTTACCGAACCTGACCGAGGAACAGCGCAACGGCTTTATTCAGTCACTGAAAGACGACCCG
AGTGTGAGCAAAGAAATTCTGGCAGAGGCCAAAAAGCTGAACGATGCCCAAGCTCCGAAAGGATCCGGTA
GCAGCGGTAGCAGTGGTTCAAGCGCACCGGTTCGTAGCCTGAATTGTACCCTGCGTGATAGCCAGCAGAA
AAGCCTGGTTATGAGTGGTCCGTATGAACTGAAAGCACTGCATCTGCAAGGTCAGGATATGGAACAGCAG
GTTGTTTTTAGCATGAGCTTTGTTCAGGGTGAAGAAAGCAATGATAAAATTCCGGTTGCACTGGGTCTGA
AAGAGAAAAATCTGTATCTGAGCTGCGTGCTGAAAGATGATAAACCGACCTTACAGCTGGAAAGCGTTGA
TCCGAAAAACTACCCGAAAAAGAAAATGGAAAAACGCTTTGTGTTCAACAAAATCGAGATCAACAACAAA
CTTGAGTTTGAGAGCGCACAGTTTCCGAATTGGTATATTAGCACCAGCCAGGCCGAAAATATGCCGGTTT
TTTTAGGTGGCACCAAAGGTGGCCAGGATATTACCGATTTTACCATGCAGTTTGTGTCCAGCGCCGGCAG
AAAGGCCCTGACTAATAACAACAATGCCGGTGAAGCGGAGCAGCAGCCACCGAAGGCGAAGCGCGCCAGA
ATCGCTTTTCATCTGGAGCTGCCCAAGCGGAGGACCGTGCTCGGCAACGTGCTAGTCTGCGGCAACGGCG
ATGTGGGCCAACTTGGTCTCGGCGAGGACATACTGGAGCGCAAGCGTCTCAGCCCTGTGGCGGGCATCCC
GGATGCCGTGGACATATCCGCCGGTGGCATGCACAACCTGGTGCTGACCAAGTCAGGGGACATTTACTCA
TTCGGTTGCAATGACGAAGGTGCTCTAGGCCGTGACACCAGCGAGGATGGCAGCGAGTCAAAGCCGGATC
TTATCGATTTGCCCGGCAAGGCTCTGTGCATTTCGGCGGGAGACTCGCATTCCGCTTGTCTGCTGGAGGA
TGGCCGTGTCTTCGCTTGGGGCTCGTTCCGGGACTCTCATGGCAACATGGGCCTCACCATCGATGGTAAC
AAGCGTACGCCCATCGATCTGATGGAGGGCACTGTCTGTTGTAGCATCGCGTCCGGCGCCGATCATTTGG
TCATCCTGACCACTGCCGGAAAGGTCTTTACCGTGGGCTGCGCTGAGCAGGGACAACTCGGGCGGCTGTC
GGAGCGTTCCATCTCCGGAGAGGGTCGTCGTGGCAAACGCGACTTGCTGCGGCCCACCCAGCTCATCATC
ACGCGGGCCAAACCTTTTGAGGCCATCTGGGCCACCAACTACTGCACATTCATGCGCGAGTCACAGACAC
AGGTCATCTGGGCCACAGGGCTTAACAACTTCAAGCAGCTGGCCCACGAGACAAAGGGCAAGGAGTTCGC
ACTGACGCCCATCAAGACGGAACTCAAAGATATCCGACATATTGCCGGGGGTCAGCACCATACTGTCATC
CTGACAACGGACCTTAAGTGTTCCGTAGTGGGTCGTCCGGAGTACGGTCGGCTTGGTCTGGGCGATGTCA
AGGATGTTGTGGAGAAGCCAACGATTGTAAAGAAGCTGACCGAAAAGATTGTGTCCGTTGGATGTGGCGA
AGTCTGTTCCTATGCCGTTACAATTGATGGCAAACTGTATTCCTGGGGCTCCGGTGTCAACAATCAACTA
GGCGTTGGCGACGGCGATGATGAACTCGAACCGATCGTGGTTGTCAGCAAGAACACGCAGGGGAAGCACA
TGCTGCTCGCATCTGGCGGTGGTCAGCACGCAATCTTTTTGGTCAAAGCGGACAAACAGGACCAGTAATG
TACAGGTACCAGCGGATAACAATTTCACATCCGGAAATAATTTTGTTTAACTTTAAGAAGGAGATATACA
TATGGGTAGTCATCATCACCACCATCACCATCATCATCATGGTAGCGCAGATAACAAGTTCAATAAAGAA
CAGCAGAACGCCTTCTATGAAATTCTGCATCTGCCGAATCTGAATGAAGAACAGCGTAATGGTTTTATCC
AGAGCCTGAAAGATGATCCGAGCCAGAGCGCAAATCTGCTGGCCGAAGCAAAAAAACTGAATGATGCACA
GGCACCGAAAGGATCCGCTGATAACAAATTTAACAAAGAGCAACAAAACGCCTTTTACGAGATCCTGCAT
TTACCGAACCTGACCGAGGAACAGCGCAACGGCTTTATTCAGTCACTGAAAGACGACCCGAGTGTGAGCA
AAGAAATTCTGGCAGAGGCCAAAAAGCTGAACGATGCCCAAGCTCCGGCCGGAAGAAAGGCCCTGACTAA
TAACAACAATGCCGGTGAAGCGGAGCAGCAGCCACCGAAGGCGAAGCGCGCCAGAATCGCTTTTCATCTG
GAGCTGCCCAAGCGGAGGACCGTGCTCGGCAACGTGCTAGTCTGCGGCAACGGCGATGTGGGCCAACTTG
GTCTCGGCGAGGACATACTGGAGCGCAAGCGTCTCAGCCCTGTGGCGGGCATCCCGGATGCCGTGGACAT
ATCCGCCGGTGGCATGCACAACCTGGTGCTGACCAAGTCAGGGGACATTTACTCATTCGGTTGCAATGAC
GAAGGTGCTCTAGGCCGTGACACCAGCGAGGATGGCAGCGAGTCAAAGCCGGATCTTATCGATTTGCCCG
GCAAGGCTCTGTGCATTTCGGCGGGAGACTCGCATTCCGCTTGTCTGCTGGAGGATGGCCGTGTCTTCGC
TTGGGGCTCGTTCCGGGACTCTCATGGCAACATGGGCCTCACCATCGATGGTAACAAGCGTACGCCCATC
GATCTGATGGAGGGCACTGTCTGTTGTAGCATCGCGTCCGGCGCCGATCATTTGGTCATCCTGACCACTG
CCGGAAAGGTCTTTACCGTGGGCTGCGCTGAGCAGGGACAACTCGGGCGGCTGTCGGAGCGTTCCATCTC
CGGAGAGGGTCGTCGTGGCAAACGCGACTTGCTGCGGCCCACCCAGCTCATCATCACGCGGGCCAAACCT
TTTGAGGCCATCTGGGCCACCAACTACTGCACATTCATGCGCGAGTCACAGACACAGGTCATCTGGGCCA
CAGGGCTTAACAACTTCAAGCAGCTGGCCCACGAGACAAAGGGCAAGGAGTTCGCACTGACGCCCATCAA
GACGGAACTCAAAGATATCCGACATATTGCCGGGGGTCAGCACCATACTGTCATCCTGACAACGGACCTT
AAGTGTTCCGTAGTGGGTCGTCCGGAGTACGGTCGGCTTGGTCTGGGCGATGTCAAGGATGTTGTGGAGA
AGCCAACGATTGTAAAGAAGCTGACCGAAAAGATTGTGTCCGTTGGATGTGGCGAAGTCTGTTCCTATGC
CGTTACAATTGATGGCAAACTGTATTCCTGGGGCTCCGGTGTCAACAATCAACTAGGCGTTGGCGACGGC
GATGATGAACTCGAACCGATCGTGGTTGTCAGCAAGAACACGCAGGGGAAGCACATGCTGCTCGCATCTG
GCGGTGGTCAGCACGCAATCTTTTTGGTCAAAGCGGACAAACAGGACCAGGCCGGCTAATGTACAACGCG
TCTCGAGAGATCCGGCTGCTAACAAAGCCCGAAAGGAAGCTGAGTTGGCTGCTGCCACCGCTGAGCAATA
ACTAGCATAACCCCTTGGGGCCTCTAAACGGGTCTTGAGGGGTTTTTTGCTGAAAGGAGGAACTATATCC
GACTAGTAGCCCGCCTAATGAGCGGGCTTTTTTTTAATTCCCCTATTTGTTTATTTTTCTAAATACATTC
AAATATGTATCCGCTCATGAGACAATAACCCTGATAAATGCTTCAATAATATTGAAAAAGGAAGAGTATG
AGTATTCAACATTTCCGTGTCGCCCTTATTCCCTTTTTTGCGGCATTTTGCCTTCCTGTTTTTGCTCACC
CAGAAACGCTCGTGAAAGTAAAAGACGCAGAGGACCAATTGGGGGCACGAGTGGGATACATAGAACTGGA
CTTGAATAGCGGTAAAATCCTTGAGAGTTTTCGCCCTGAAGAGCGTTTTCCAATGATGAGCACTTTCAAA
GTTCTGCTATGTGGAGCAGTATTATCCCGTGTAGATGCGGGGCAAGAGCAACTCGGACGACGAATACACT
ATTCGCAGAATGACTTGGTTGAATACTCCCCAGTGACAGAAAAGCACCTTACGGACGGAATGACGGTAAG
AGAATTATGTAGTGCCGCCATAACGATGAGTGATAACACTGCGGCGAACTTACTTCTGACAACCATCGGT
GGACCGAAGGAATTAACCGCTTTTTTGCACAATATGGGAGACCATGTAACTCGCCTTGACCGTTGGGAAC
CAGAACTGAATGAAGCCATACCAAACGACGAGCGAGACACCACAATGCCTGCGGCAATGGCAACAACATT
ACGCAAACTATTAACTGGCGAACTACTTACTCTGGCTTCACGGCAACAATTAATAGACTGGCTTGAAGCG
GATAAAGTTGCAGGACCACTACTGCGTTCGGCACTTCCTGCTGGCTGGTTTATTGCTGATAAATCTGGGG
CAGGAGAGCGTGGTTCACGGGGTATCATTGCCGCACTTGGACCAGATGGTAAGCCTTCCCGTATCGTAGT
TATCTACACGACGGGTAGTCAGGCAACTATGGACGAACGAAATAGACAGATTGCTGAAATAGGGGCTTCA
CTGATTAAGCATTGGTAAACCGATACAATTAAAGGCTCCTTTTGGAGCCTTTTTTTTTGGACGGACCGGT
AGAAAAGATCAAAGGATCTTCTTGAGATCCTTTTTTTCTGCGCGTAATCTGCTGCTTGCAAACAAAAAAA
CCACCGCTACCAGCGGTGGTTTGTTTGCCGGATCAAGAGCTACCAACTCTTTTTCCGAAGGTAACTGGCT
TCAGCAGAGCGCAGATACCAAATACTGTCCTTCTAGTGTAGCCGTAGTTAGGCCACCACTTCAAGAACTC
TGTAGCACCGCCTACATACCTCGCTCTGCTAATCCTGTTACCAGTGGCTGCTGCCAGTGGCGATAAGTCG
TGTCTTACCGGGTTGGACTCAAGACGATAGTTACCGGATAAGGCGCAGCGGTCGGGCTGAACGGGGGGTT
CGTGCACACAGCCCAGCTTGGAGCGAACGACCTACACCGAACTGAGATACCTACAGCGTGAGCTATGAGA
AAGCGCCACGCTTCCCGAAGGGAGAAAGGCGGACAGGTATCCGGTAAGCGGCAGGGTCGGAACAGGAGAG
CGCACGAGGGAGCTTCCAGGGGGAAACGCCTGGTATCTTTATAGTCCTGTCGGGTTTCGCCACCTCTGAC
TTGAGCGTCGATTTTTGTGATGCTCGTCAGGGGGGCGGAGCCTATGGAAAAACGCCAGCAACGCGGCCTT
TTTACGGTTCCTGGCCTTTTGCTGGCCTTTTGCTCACATGTTCTTTCCTGCGTTATCCCCTGATTCTGTG
GATAACCGTATTACCGCCTTTGAGTGAGCTGATACCGCTCGCCGCAGCCGAACGACCGAGCGCAGCGAGT
CAGTGAGCGAGGAAGCGGAAGAGCGCCTGATGCGGTATTTTCTCCTTACGCATCTGTGCGGTATTTCACA
CCGCAATGGTGCACTCTCAGTACAATCTGCTCTGATGCCGCATAGTTAAGCCAGTATACACTCCGCTATC
GCTACGTGACTGGGTCATGGCTGCGCCCCGACACCCGCCAACACCCGCTGACGCGCCCTGACGGGCTTGT
CTGCTCCCGGCATCCGCTTACAGACAAGCTGTGACCGTCTCCGGGAGCTGCATGTGTCAGAGGTTTTCAC
CGTCATCACCGAAACGCGCGAGGCAGCTGCGGTAAAGCTCATCAGCGTGGTCGTGAAGCGATTCACAGAT
GTCTGCCTGTTCATCCGCGTCCAGCTCGTTGAGTTTCTCCAGAAGCGTTAATGTCTGGCTTCTGATAAAG
CGGGCCATGTTAAGGGCGGTTTTTTCCTGTTTGGTCACTGATGCCTCCGTGTAAGGGGGATTTCTGTTCA
TGGGGTAATGATACCGATGAAACGAGAGAGGATGCTCACGATACGGGTTACTGATGATGAACATGCCCGG
TTACTGGAACGTTGTGAGGGTAAACAACTGGCGGTATGGATGCGGCGGGACCAGAGAAAAATCACTCAGG
GTCAATGCCAGCGCTTCGTTAATACAGATGTAGGTGTT
